Addgene plasmid #48812: pcDNA3.1-nAChr-Alpha6
Purpose: this report is the first to directly measure nAChr subunit stoichiometry using FRET and plasma membrane localization of Alpha6 and Beta3 containing receptors using TIRF
Depositing lab: Henry Lester. Depositing organization: California Institute of Technology. Publication: Subcellular trafficking, pentameric assembly, and subunit stoichiometry of neuronal nicotinic acetylcholine receptors containing fluorescently labeled alpha6 and beta3 subunits. Drenan RM, Nashmi R, Imoukhuede P, Just H, McKinney S, Lester HA. Mol Pharmacol. 2008 Jan;73(1):27-41. Epub 2007 Oct 11. 10.1124/mol.107.039180 PubMed 17932221.
Backbone
  Vector backbone: pcDNA3.1 Zeo
  Backbone manufacturer: Invitrogen
  Vector type: Mammalian Expression
  Selectable markers: Zeocin
Growth in bacteria
  Bacterial resistance: Ampicillin, 100 μg/mL
  Growth temperature: 37°C
  Growth strain: DH10B
  Copy number: Unknown
Gene/Insert
  Gene/Insert name: nAChr-alpha6
  Species: M. musculus (mouse)
  Insert size (bp): 2921
  GenBank ID: Accession Number, BC031985
  Entrez Gene: Chrna6 (a.k.a. Acra6, Nica6)
  Promoter: CMV
  Cloning method: Restriction Enzyme; 5′ cloning site KpnI (not destroyed); 3′ cloning site Unknown (unknown if destroyed)
  Sequencing primers: 5′ CMV-F; 3′ BGH-rev
Terms and licenses: Academic/Nonprofit Terms; Industry Terms: Not Available to Industry
How to cite: pcDNA3.1-nAChr-Alpha6 was a gift from Henry Lester (Addgene plasmid # 48812 ; http://n2t.net/addgene:48812 ; RRID:Addgene_48812)
