[The description below was written by a language model from this plasmid's Addgene catalogue record and pLannotate feature annotations shown in this document.]
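Description:
pcDNA3.1-nAChr-Alpha6 is a mammalian expression plasmid built on the Invitrogen pcDNA3.1 Zeo backbone that carries the mouse Chrna6 gene, encoding the alpha6 subunit of the neuronal nicotinic acetylcholine receptor. In the 6,443 nt sequenced record, the human cytomegalovirus immediate early enhancer and promoter drive the Chrna6 coding sequence, which is followed by the bovine growth hormone polyadenylation signal. A T7 promoter lies between the CMV promoter and the insert and could support in vitro transcription. The annotated open reading frame spans roughly 1.5 kb, whereas the catalogue lists an insert size of 2,921 bp. The record does not explain this difference, and the short distance between the coding sequence and the bGH signal leaves little room for additional cDNA. No fluorescent protein or epitope tag is annotated, so this appears to be the unlabeled subunit.

Propagation in E. coli relies on a high-copy ColE1/pUC-type origin and an ampicillin resistance gene with its own bla promoter. An f1 origin is also present, allowing single-stranded DNA production. Selection in mammalian cells is provided by the Sh ble Zeocin resistance gene, placed behind both the SV40 early promoter and the bacterial EM7 promoter and terminated by an SV40 polyadenylation signal. The small HIV-1 LTR, lacI, ble and bom fragments and the lac promoter/operator elements in the table are most likely backbone remnants or annotation matches rather than functional parts.

The plasmid comes from a study of subcellular trafficking, pentameric assembly and subunit stoichiometry of alpha6- and beta3-containing nicotinic receptors, which used FRET and TIRF microscopy. It is suited to expressing alpha6 in transfected mammalian cells alongside other receptor subunits.
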