Features (pLannotate 1.2.2; 21 found; start..end, strand, type, name):
     28..80      -  misc_feature   bom (fragment): basis of mobility region from pBR322
    235..614     +  enhancer       CMV enhancer: human cytomegalovirus immediate early enhancer
    615..818     +  promoter       CMV promoter: human cytomegalovirus (CMV) immediate early promoter
    814..847     +  LTR            5' LTR (truncated) (fragment): truncated 5' long terminal repeat (LTR) from HIV-1
    863..881     +  promoter       T7 promoter: promoter for bacteriophage T7 RNA polymerase
    929..2410    +  CDS            Chrna6: ACHA6_MOUSE - Also known as Nica6. Experimental evidence at transcript level: Swiss-Prot protein existence level 2. After binding acetylcholine, the AChR responds by an extensive change in conformation that affects all subunits and leads to opening of an ion-conducting channel across the plasma membrane. From Mus musculus (Mouse).
   2457..2681    +  polyA_signal   bGH poly(A) signal: bovine growth hormone polyadenylation signal
   2685..2706    +  promoter       SV40 promoter (fragment): SV40 enhancer and early promoter
   2727..3155    +  rep_origin     f1 ori (sequence partly withheld): f1 bacteriophage origin of replication; arrow indicates direction of (+) strand synthesis
   3169..3498    +  promoter       SV40 promoter: SV40 enhancer and early promoter
   3546..3593    +  promoter       EM7 promoter: synthetic bacterial promoter&nbsp
   3612..3986    +  CDS            BleoR: antibiotic-binding protein; Sh ble from Streptoalloteichus hindustanus; confers resistance to bleomycin, phleomycin, and Zeocin™
   3996..4121    +  CDS            ble (fragment): BLE_KLEPN - Experimental evidence at protein level: Swiss-Prot protein existence level 1. Binding protein with a strong affinity to the bleomycin family of antibiotics. Binds to CL990; an antimitotic-antibiotic compound. From Klebsiella pneumoniae.
   4116..4237    +  polyA_signal   SV40 poly(A) signal: SV40 polyadenylation signal
   4310..4326    -  protein_bind   lac operator: The lac repressor binds to the lac operator to inhibit transcription in E. coli. This inhibition can be relieved by adding lactose or isopropyl-β-D-thiogalactopyranoside (IPTG). lac repressor encoded by lacI
   4334..4364    -  promoter       lac promoter: promoter for the E. coli lac operon
   4379..4400    -  protein_bind   CAP binding site: CAP binding activates transcription in the presence of cAMP. E. coli catabolite activator protein
   4413..4505    -  CDS            lacI (fragment): lac repressor; lacI; The lac repressor binds to the lac operator to inhibit transcription in E. coli. This inhibition can be relieved by adding lactose or isopropyl-β-D-thiogalactopyranoside (IPTG).
   4688..5276    -  rep_origin     ori: high-copy-number ColE1/pMB1/pBR322/pUC origin of replication
   5447..6307    -  CDS            AmpR: β-lactamase; bla; confers resistance to ampicillin, carbenicillin, and related antibiotics
   6308..6412    -  promoter       AmpR promoter: bla
>Addgene plasmid #48812 | pcDNA3.1-nAChr-Alpha6 | addgene full sequence | sequence record 363332 | Addgene NGS Result
GACGGATCGGGAGATCTCCCGATCCCCTATGGTGCACTCTCAGTACAATCTGCTCTGATGCCGCATAGTT
AAGCCAGTATCTGCTCCCTGCTTGTGTGTTGGAGGTCGCTGAGTAGTGCGCGAGCAAAATTTAAGCTACA
ACAAGGCAAGGCTTGACCGACAATTGCATGAAGAATCTGCTTAGGGTTAGGCGTTTTGCGCTGCTTCGCG
ATGTACGGGCCAGATATACGCGTTGACATTGATTATTGACTAGTTATTAATAGTAATCAATTACGGGGTC
ATTAGTTCATAGCCCATATATGGAGTTCCGCGTTACATAACTTACGGTAAATGGCCCGCCTGGCTGACCG
CCCAACGACCCCCGCCCATTGACGTCAATAATGACGTATGTTCCCATAGTAACGCCAATAGGGACTTTCC
ATTGACGTCAATGGGTGGAGTATTTACGGTAAACTGCCCACTTGGCAGTACATCAAGTGTATCATATGCC
AAGTACGCCCCCTATTGACGTCAATGACGGTAAATGGCCCGCCTGGCATTATGCCCAGTACATGACCTTA
TGGGACTTTCCTACTTGGCAGTACATCTACGTATTAGTCATCGCTATTACCATGGTGATGCGGTTTTGGC
AGTACATCAATGGGCGTGGATAGCGGTTTGACTCACGGGGATTTCCAAGTCTCCACCCCATTGACGTCAA
TGGGAGTTTGTTTTGGCACCAAAATCAACGGGACTTTCCAAAATGTCGTAACAACTCCGCCCCATTGACG
CAAATGGGCGGTAGGCGTGTACGGTGGGAGGTCTATATAAGCAGAGCTCTCTGGCTAACTAGAGAACCCA
CTGCTTACTGGCTTATCGAAATTAATACGACTCACTATAGGGAGACCCAAGCTGGCTAGCGTTTAAACTT
AAGCTTGGTACCGCCACCATGCTGAACAGCCGGGACCAGGGAAACCTGCACTCCGGTTTATGTCTGTGGC
TATGTGGATTCCTGGCTCTCTTTAAAGGCAGTACAGGCTGTGAATCTGAAGAGCAGCTCTTCCACAGGCT
GTTTGCTCACTACAACCGCTTCATCCGGCCGGTGGAGAATGTCTCCGATCCCGTCACGGTGCATTTTGAA
TTGGCAATCACGCAACTGGCCAATGTGGATGAAGTCAACCAGATTATGGAGACCAATCTGTGGCTGCGTC
ACATCTGGAAGGACTACAGATTGCGTTGGGATCCAACGGAGTATGATGGCATCGAGACACTTCGAGTTCC
AGCAGACAACATCTGGAAGCCTGACATCGTTCTGTATAACAATGCTGTCGGCGACTTCCAGGTCGAAGGC
AAGACCAAAGCTCTTCTCAAGTATGACGGTGTGATAACCTGGACCCCACCAGCCATCTTTAAGAGCTCCT
GCCCAATGGACATCACCTTCTTCCCGTTTGACCATCAAAACTGCTCCCTGAAGTTTGGTTCCTGGACTTA
TGACAAGGCAGAAATCGACCTTCTCATCATTGGCTCTAAAGTAGACATGAACGACTTTTGGGAAAACAGT
GAATGGGAAATTGTCGACGCCTCTGGCTATAAGCATGACATCAAGTACAACTGCTGTGAAGAGATTTACA
CGGACATAACCTACTCCTTCTACATCAGGAGGTTGCCCATGTTTTACACCATCAACCTCATCATCCCCTG
CCTCTTCATTTCCTTCCTCACGGTGCTGGTTTTTTACCTTCCCTCCGACTGTGGCGAGAAAGTGACTCTT
TGCATCTCCGTTCTGCTTTCTCTCACTGTCTTTTTGCTGGTGATTACAGAGACCATCCCATCCACATCTC
TCGTGATCCCACTGGTGGGTGAGTATCTACTGTTCACCATGATCTTTGTCACGCTGTCCATTGTGGTGAC
CGTGTTCGTGCTGAACATACACTACAGGACCCCAGCAACGCATACCATGCCCAAGTGGGTGAAGACCATC
TTCCTTCAGGCCTTCCCCTCGATTCTGATGATGAGGAAACCTCTGGACAAGACAAAGGAGGCAGGAGGTG
TTAAGGACCCCAAAAGCCATACCAAGAGGCCTGCCAAGGTCAAATTTACTCATCGAGGAGAATCCAAACT
TCTAAAGGAATGCCACCACTGCCAAAAATCAAGTGACATAGCACCTGGAAAGAGAAGATCAAGCCAGCAG
CCTGCACGGTGGGTGGCAGAGAATTCAGAGCACTCGTCCGATGTTGAAGATGTCATCGAGAGTGTTCAAT
TCATAGCAGAAAACATGAAGAGCCACAATGAAACAAACGAGGTAGAAGACGACTGGAAATACATGGCTAT
GGTGGTGGACAGAGTCTTCCTTTGGGTATTTATAATTGTCTGTGTGTTTGGAACTGTGGGGCTATTTCTG
CAGCCACTGCTTGGGAACACAGGAAAGTCTTAACTCGAGTCTAGAGGGCCCGTTTAAACCCGCTGATCAG
CCTCGACTGTGCCTTCTAGTTGCCAGCCATCTGTTGTTTGCCCCTCCCCCGTGCCTTCCTTGACCCTGGA
AGGTGCCACTCCCACTGTCCTTTCCTAATAAAATGAGGAAATTGCATCGCATTGTCTGAGTAGGTGTCAT
TCTATTCTGGGGGGTGGGGTGGGGCAGGACAGCAAGGGGGAGGATTGGGAAGACAATAGCAGGCATGCTG
GGGATGCGGTGGGCTCTATGGCTTCTGAGGCGGAAAGAACCAGCTGGGGCTCTAGGGGGTATCCCC
[124 nt withheld, positions 2727-2850]
C
[91 nt withheld, positions 2852-2942]
A
[49 nt withheld, positions 2944-2992]
CCTTTGACGTTGGAGTCCACGTTCTTT
[37 nt withheld, positions 3020-3056]
ACCCTATCTCGGTCTATTCTTTTGATTTATAAGGGATTTTGCCGATTTCGGCCTATTGGTTAAAAAATGA
GCTGATTTAACAAAAATTTAACGCGAATTAATTCTGTGGAATGTGTGTCAGTTAGGGTGTGGAAAGTCCC
CAGGCTCCCCAGCAGGCAGAAGTATGCAAAGCATGCATCTCAATTAGTCAGCAACCAGGTGTGGAAAGTC
CCCAGGCTCCCCAGCAGGCAGAAGTATGCAAAGCATGCATCTCAATTAGTCAGCAACCATAGTCCCGCCC
CTAACTCCGCCCATCCCGCCCCTAACTCCGCCCAGTTCCGCCCATTCTCCGCCCCATGGCTGACTAATTT
TTTTTATTTATGCAGAGGCCGAGGCCGCCTCTGCCTCTGAGCTATTCCAGAAGTAGTGAGGAGGCTTTTT
TGGAGGCCTAGGCTTTTGCAAAAAGCTCCCGGGAGCTTGTATATCCATTTTCGGATCTGATCAGCACGTG
TTGACAATTAATCATCGGCATAGTATATCGGCATAGTATAATACGACAAGGTGAGGAACTAAACCATGGC
CAAGTTGACCAGTGCCGTTCCGGTGCTCACCGCGCGCGACGTCGCCGGAGCGGTCGAGTTCTGGACCGAC
CGGCTCGGGTTCTCCCGGGACTTCGTGGAGGACGACTTCGCCGGTGTGGTCCGGGACGACGTGACCCTGT
TCATCAGCGCGGTCCAGGACCAGGTGGTGCCGGACAACACCCTGGCCTGGGTGTGGGTGCGCGGCCTGGA
CGAGCTGTACGCCGAGTGGTCGGAGGTCGTGTCCACGAACTTCCGGGACGCCTCCGGGCCGGCCATGACC
GAGATCGGCGAGCAGCCGTGGGGGCGGGAGTTCGCCCTGCGCGACCCGGCCGGCAACTGCGTGCACTTCG
TGGCCGAGGAGCAGGACTGACACGTGCTACGAGATTTCGATTCCACCGCCGCCTTCTATGAAAGGTTGGG
CTTCGGAATCGTTTTCCGGGACGCCGGCTGGATGATCCTCCAGCGCGGGGATCTCATGCTGGAGTTCTTC
GCCCACCCCAACTTGTTTATTGCAGCTTATAATGGTTACAAATAAAGCAATAGCATCACAAATTTCACAA
ATAAAGCATTTTTTTCACTGCATTCTAGTTGTGGTTTGTCCAAACTCATCAATGTATCTTATCATGTCTG
TATACCGTCGACCTCTAGCTAGAGCTTGGCGTAATCATGGTCATAGCTGTTTCCTGTGTGAAATTGTTAT
CCGCTCACAATTCCACACAACATACGAGCCGGAAGCATAAAGTGTAAAGCCTGGGGTGCCTAATGAGTGA
GCTAACTCACATTAATTGCGTTGCGCTCACTGCCCGCTTTCCAGTCGGGAAACCTGTCGTGCCAGCTGCA
TTAATGAATCGGCCAACGCGCGGGGAGAGGCGGTTTGCGTATTGGGCGCTCTTCCGCTTCCTCGCTCACT
GACTCGCTGCGCTCGGTCGTTCGGCTGCGGCGAGCGGTATCAGCTCACTCAAAGGCGGTAATACGGTTAT
CCACAGAATCAGGGGATAACGCAGGAAAGAACATGTGAGCAAAAGGCCAGCAAAAGGCCAGGAACCGTAA
AAAGGCCGCGTTGCTGGCGTTTTTCCATAGGCTCCGCCCCCCTGACGAGCATCACAAAAATCGACGCTCA
AGTCAGAGGTGGCGAAACCCGACAGGACTATAAAGATACCAGGCGTTTCCCCCTGGAAGCTCCCTCGTGC
GCTCTCCTGTTCCGACCCTGCCGCTTACCGGATACCTGTCCGCCTTTCTCCCTTCGGGAAGCGTGGCGCT
TTCTCATAGCTCACGCTGTAGGTATCTCAGTTCGGTGTAGGTCGTTCGCTCCAAGCTGGGCTGTGTGCAC
GAACCCCCCGTTCAGCCCGACCGCTGCGCCTTATCCGGTAACTATCGTCTTGAGTCCAACCCGGTAAGAC
ACGACTTATCGCCACTGGCAGCAGCCACTGGTAACAGGATTAGCAGAGCGAGGTATGTAGGCGGTGCTAC
AGAGTTCTTGAAGTGGTGGCCTAACTACGGCTACACTAGAAGAACAGTATTTGGTATCTGCGCTCTGCTG
AAGCCAGTTACCTTCGGAAAAAGAGTTGGTAGCTCTTGATCCGGCAAACAAACCACCGCTGGTAGCGGTG
GTTTTTTTGTTTGCAAGCAGCAGATTACGCGCAGAAAAAAAGGATCTCAAGAAGATCCTTTGATCTTTTC
TACGGGGTCTGACGCTCAGTGGAACGAAAACTCACGTTAAGGGATTTTGGTCATGAGATTATCAAAAAGG
ATCTTCACCTAGATCCTTTTAAATTAAAAATGAAGTTTTAAATCAATCTAAAGTATATATGAGTAAACTT
GGTCTGACAGTTACCAATGCTTAATCAGTGAGGCACCTATCTCAGCGATCTGTCTATTTCGTTCATCCAT
AGTTGCCTGACTCCCCGTCGTGTAGATAACTACGATACGGGAGGGCTTACCATCTGGCCCCAGTGCTGCA
ATGATACCGCGAGACCCACGCTCACCGGCTCCAGATTTATCAGCAATAAACCAGCCAGCCGGAAGGGCCG
AGCGCAGAAGTGGTCCTGCAACTTTATCCGCCTCCATCCAGTCTATTAATTGTTGCCGGGAAGCTAGAGT
AAGTAGTTCGCCAGTTAATAGTTTGCGCAACGTTGTTGCCATTGCTACAGGCATCGTGGTGTCACGCTCG
TCGTTTGGTATGGCTTCATTCAGCTCCGGTTCCCAACGATCAAGGCGAGTTACATGATCCCCCATGTTGT
GCAAAAAAGCGGTTAGCTCCTTCGGTCCTCCGATCGTTGTCAGAAGTAAGTTGGCCGCAGTGTTATCACT
CATGGTTATGGCAGCACTGCATAATTCTCTTACTGTCATGCCATCCGTAAGATGCTTTTCTGTGACTGGT
GAGTACTCAACCAAGTCATTCTGAGAATAGTGTATGCGGCGACCGAGTTGCTCTTGCCCGGCGTCAATAC
GGGATAATACCGCGCCACATAGCAGAACTTTAAAAGTGCTCATCATTGGAAAACGTTCTTCGGGGCGAAA
ACTCTCAAGGATCTTACCGCTGTTGAGATCCAGTTCGATGTAACCCACTCGTGCACCCAACTGATCTTCA
GCATCTTTTACTTTCACCAGCGTTTCTGGGTGAGCAAAAACAGGAAGGCAAAATGCCGCAAAAAAGGGAA
TAAGGGCGACACGGAAATGTTGAATACTCATACTCTTCCTTTTTCAATATTATTGAAGCATTTATCAGGG
TTATTGTCTCATGAGCGGATACATATTTGAATGTATTTAGAAAAATAAACAAATAGGGGTTCCGCGCACA
TTTCCCCGAAAAGTGCCACCTGACGTC
