>Addgene plasmid #48812 | pcDNA3.1-nAChr-Alpha6 | addgene partial sequence | sequence record 72895 | CMV-F 5'-CGCAAATGGGCGGTAGGCGTG-3'
CTATATAAGCAGAGCTCTCTGGCTAACTAGAGAACCCACTGCTTACTGGCTTATCGAAATTAATACGACT
CACTATAGGGAGACCCAAGCTGGCTAGCGTTTAAACTTAAGCTTGGTACCGCCACCATGCTGAACAGCCG
GGACCAGGGAAACCTGCACTCCGGTTTATGTCTGTGGCTATGTGGATTCCTGGCTCTCTTTAAAGGCAGT
ACAGGCTGTGAATCTGAAGAGCAGCTCTTCCACAGGCTGTTTGCTCACTACAACCGCTTCATCCGGCCGG
TGGAGAATGTCTCCGATCCCGTCACGGTGCATTTTGAATTGGCAATCACGCAACTGGCCAATGTGGATGA
AGTCAACCAGATTATGGAGACCAATCTGTGGCTGCGTCACATCTGGAAGGACTACAGATTGCGTTGGGAT
CCAACGGAGTATGATGGCATCGAGACACTTCGAGTTCCAGCAGACAACATCTGGAAGCCTGACATCGTTC
TGTATAACAATGCTGTCGGCGACTTCCAGGTCGAAGGCAAGACCAAAGCTCTTCTCAAGTATGACGGTGT
GATAACCTGGACCCCACCAGCCATCTTTAAGAGCTCCTGCCCAATGGACATCACCTTCTTCCCGTTTGAC
CATCAAAACTGCTCCCTGAAGTTTGGTTCCTGGACTTATGACAAGGCAGAAATCGACCTTCTCATCATTG
GCTCTAAAGTAGACATGAACGACTTTTGGGAAAACAGTGAATGGGAAATTGTCGACGCCTCTGGCTATAA
GCATGACATCAAGTACAACTGCTGTGAAGAGATTTACACGGACATAACCTACTCCTTCTACATCAGGAGG
TTGCCCATGTTTTACACCATCAACCTCATCATCCCCTGCCTCTTCATTTCCTTCCTCACGGTGCTGGTTT
TTTACCTTCCCTCCGACTGTGGCGAGAAAGTGACTCTTTGCATCTCCGTTCTGCTTTCTCTCACTGTCTT
TTTGCTGGTGATTACAGAGACCATCCCATCCACATCTCTCGTGATCCCACTGGTGGGTGAGTATCTACTG
TTCACCATGATCTTTGTCACG
